>Addgene plasmid #217188 | pCMV-hAT-12_Crp | addgene full sequence | sequence record 444324 | Addgene NGS Result
GACATTGATTATTGACTAGTTATTAATAGTAATCAATTACGGGGTCATTAGTTCATAGCCCATATATGGA
GTTCCGCGTTACATAACTTACGGTAAATGGCCCGCCTGGCTGACCGCCCAACGACCCCCGCCCATTGACG
TCAATAATGACGTATGTTCCCATAGTAACGCCAATAGGGACTTTCCATTGACGTCAATGGGTGGAGTATT
TACGGTAAACTGCCCACTTGGCAGTACATCAAGTGTATCATATGCCAAGTACGCCCCCTATTGACGTCAA
TGACGGTAAATGGCCCGCCTGGCATTATGCCCAGTACATGACCTTATGGGACTTTCCTACTTGGCAGTAC
ATCTACGTATTAGTCATCGCTATTACCATGGTGATGCGGTTTTGGCAGTACATCAATGGGCGTGGATAGC
GGTTTGACTCACGGGGATTTCCAAGTCTCCACCCCATTGACGTCAATGGGAGTTTGTTTTGGCACCAAAA
TCAACGGGACTTTCCAAAATGTCGTAACAACTCCGCCCCATTGACGCAAATGGGCGGTAGGCGTGTACGG
TGGGAGGTCTATATAAGCAGAGCTCTCTGGCTAACTAGAGAACCCACTGCTTACTGGCTTATCGAAATTA
ATACGACTCACTATAGGGAGACCCAAGCTTGGTACCGAGCTCGGATCCACTAGTAACGGCCGCCAGTGTG
CTGGAATTCGCCGCCACCATGAGCGAAAGCAACCGCGTGACCCTGCAGAAAGTGCGCATTGAAAGCGAAG
CGAGCGAAAGCATTTGGGGCGATAGCGAAGGCCTGGAACTGCATACCCCGCAGAGCTCACCTCGTGGTCG
TAGCCCTAGCTTGGAAGGCACTAGCGAAGAAGTTGTGGGCGCGGGTGGTAGCGCGCCGCCTGTTGTTGTA
CCTTTACCTGGTGAAGAAGGTGATAAAGCGGGTAGCCCTCCGAGCACCCAGAAACGCGGCGGCAGCGTTG
TATGGGATCATTTTGAAGTGGCGGATGATCCGCGCTATGCGACCTGCCAACATTGCCGCCGTCAAATTAG
CCGCGGCAAAGAAGTTAAACATTTTGCGACCACCGCGATGCTGCTGCATCTGCGCCGTCAACATCCTCTG
GCGTTAGTGCCGCCGCAACCTGGTACCAGCGGTAGCGTTCCTAAAAAGAAAAGCCCGAGCCGCAGCAAAG
CGCCGGTGCCTAAAAAACAGCGCCAGGCGACCTTAGATCAGTGGGGCAAAGGCGGCGATAAAGGCGGCCG
TGTTCCTAAAGCGAGCGAAGTTACCCAAAGCATTGGCGAAATGCTGGCGCTGGATGGCCAGCCGTTTAGC
TTTGTGGAACGCCCGGGTTTTCGCCGCTTAATGGCGTTAGTGGCGCCGAGCTATCAAGTGCCGGCGCGTA
CTACTTTTAGCCGTACCGTTGTGCCGAGCTTATATGAAGCGTGCCGCGAATATCTGCGCGAAGAACTGCG
CAAAGCGGGCCCGCAAGTTGCGTTACATTTTACCAGCGATATTTGGAGCAGCCGCGGCGGCGATCATGCG
TATTTAAGCCTGACCGGTCATTGGTGCGATCAGAGCGGCCGTCGTTGGGCGTTGTTACAAGCGGAAGTTA
TGGATGAAAGCCATACCGCGCGCGAAATTATGGTGGCGATGAACCGCATGGTGCAGGGCTGGTTAGTTGG
CCAGGGTGAACTGACCCGTGGTTTTATGGTGACCGATAACGGCGCGAACATGGTGAAAGCGGTGCGCGAT
GCGAATTTTGTGGGCATTCGCTGCGTGGCGCATAAATTTCATCTGGTGGTGCGCGATGCGCTGGAAGGCG
ATCGCGCGCCTGGTGATGGTGCGGTTACTACTAGCCAATTAATTAGCAAATGCCGCAAAGTGGCGGGCTA
TTTTCATCGCAGCATTAAAGGCGGCAAAATGCTGCGCGATAAACAGGCGGAACTGAGCATTCCGCAGCAT
AAAATTATGCAGGATGTGGAAACCCGCTGGAACAGCACCTATCTGATGCTGGAACGCCTGGTGGAACAGC
AGAAAGCGATTCATGAAATGGCGCTGGTGGGCGAAATTGGCATTAGCGGCCCTCTGAACAAAACCGAATG
GGATACCATTAGCCAGATTCTGGTGGTGCTGAAACCGTTTCTGGAAGCGACCGAAAGCCTGAGCGCGGGC
GATGCGTTATTAAGCCAGGTGATTCCGGTGGTGAAAGAACTGGAAAACGAAATGGAAAAATTCCAGGGCA
TTGACGTGCCGGGCTGGGGCAAACCTTTAAGCCCTGAAGTTCAAGCGCTGGTGAAACAGCTGAAAGAAGG
CATTAAAAAACGCCTGGATCCGCTGCGCAGCAGCACCGTTCATGTTTTAGCGGGTATGTGCGATCCGCGT
GTGAAAGGTAGCGTGTGCAGCAGCAAAACCCTGGATCATTGGACCGAAGTGCTGGTGAACCGCGTGCGCG
AAGCGGAAGGTCAACGTCGTGGTGATGTTGAAGAAGGCGATCCGCTGAGCCGTGCGAGCACCCCTACCAC
CTCACAAAGCCCTCCTCCTCAACCTTTACCGATGTGGGCGAAAGGTATGGCGAGCATGCTGGGCAGCCGT
GGCACTCGTCCTCATCATCAAGCGGGTAGCGCGGAAGCGAGCGTTGCAACCTATTTAGCGGAAGATGTGG
AACCGCTGCATTGCGATCCGCTGGCGTATTGGGCGACCCGTAGCCAAGTTTGGCAAGATTTAGCGACCGT
GGCGCGTGAACATCTGAGCTGTCCTCCGACCAGCGTTCCGAGCGAACGTGTTTTTAGCATTGCGGGCGAT
GTGGTGACCCCGCATCGTACCAGCTTAGATCCTGGTTTAGTGGAACAGCTGGTGTTTCTGAAAGTGAACC
TGCCGCTGCTGGGCTTTCCGAAACTGCATGTGCAGACCGAATAATGAGCGGCCGCTCGAGCATGCATCTA
GAGGGCCCTATTCTATAGTGTCACCTAAATGCTAGAGCTCGCTGATCAGCCTCGACTGTGCCTTCTAGTT
GCCAGCCATCTGTTGTTTGCCCCTCCCCCGTGCCTTCCTTGACCCTGGAAGGTGCCACTCCCACTGTCCT
TTCCTAATAAAATGAGGAAATTGCATCGCATTGTCTGAGTAGGTGTCATTCTATTCTGGGGGGTGGGGTG
GGGCAGGACAGCAAGGGGGAGGATTGGGAAGACAATAGCAGGCATGCTGGGGATGCGGTGGGCTCTATGG
CTTCTGAGGCGGAAAGAACCAGCTGGGGCTCTAGGGGGTATCCCC
[124 nt withheld, positions 3266-3389]
C
[91 nt withheld, positions 3391-3481]
A
[49 nt withheld, positions 3483-3531]
CCTTTGACGTTGGAGTCCACGTTCTTT
[37 nt withheld, positions 3559-3595]
ACCCTATCTCGGTCTATTCTTTTGATTTATAAGGGATTTTGCCGATTTCGGCCTATTGGTTAAAAAATGA
GCTGATTTAACAAAAATTTAACGCGAATTAATTCTGTGGAATGTGTGTCAGTTAGGGTGTGGAAAGTCCC
CAGGCTCCCCAGCAGGCAGAAGTATGCAAAGCATGCATCTCAATTAGTCAGCAACCAGGTGTGGAAAGTC
CCCAGGCTCCCCAGCAGGCAGAAGTATGCAAAGCATGCATCTCAATTAGTCAGCAACCATAGTCCCGCCC
CTAACTCCGCCCATCCCGCCCCTAACTCCGCCCAGTTCCGCCCATTCTCCGCCCCATGGCTGACTAATTT
TTTTTATTTATGCAGAGGCCGAGGCCGCCTCTGCCTCTGAGCTATTCCAGAAGTAGTGAGGAGGCTTTTT
TGGAGGCCTAGGCTTTTGCAAAAAGCTCCCCGAAATGACCGACCAAGCGACGCCCAACCTGCCATCACGA
GATTTCGATTCCACCGCCGCCTTCTATGAAAGGTTGGGCTTCGGAATCGTTTTCCGGGACGCCGGCTGGA
TGATCCTCCAGCGCGGGGATCTCATGCTGGAGTTCTTCGCCCACCCCAACTTGTTTATTGCAGCTTATAA
TGGTTACAAATAAAGCAATAGCATCACAAATTTCACAAATAAAGCATTTTTTTCACTGCATTCTAGTTGT
GGTTTGTCCAAACTCATCAATGTATCTTATCATGTCTGTATACCGTCGACCTCTAGCTAGAGCTTGGCGT
AATCATGGTCATAGCTGTTTCCTGTGTGAAATTGTTATCCGCTCACAATTCCACACAACATACGAGCCGG
AAGCATAAAGTGTAAAGCCTGGGGTGCCTAATGAGTGAGCTAACTCACATTAATTGCGTTGCGCTCACTG
CCCGCTTTCCAGTCGGGAAACCTGTCGTGCCAGCTGCATTAATGAATCGGCCAACGCGCGGGGAGAGGCG
GTTTGCGTATTGGGCGCTCTTCCGCTTCCTCGCTCACTGACTCGCTGCGCTCGGTCGTTCGGCTGCGGCG
AGCGGTATCAGCTCACTCAAAGGCGGTAATACGGTTATCCACAGAATCAGGGGATAACGCAGGAAAGAAC
ATGTGAGCAAAAGGCCAGCAAAAGGCCAGGAACCGTAAAAAGGCCGCGTTGCTGGCGTTTTTCCATAGGC
TCCGCCCCCCTGACGAGCATCACAAAAATCGACGCTCAAGTCAGAGGTGGCGAAACCCGACAGGACTATA
AAGATACCAGGCGTTTCCCCCTGGAAGCTCCCTCGTGCGCTCTCCTGTTCCGACCCTGCCGCTTACCGGA
TACCTGTCCGCCTTTCTCCCTTCGGGAAGCGTGGCGCTTTCTCATAGCTCACGCTGTAGGTATCTCAGTT
CGGTGTAGGTCGTTCGCTCCAAGCTGGGCTGTGTGCACGAACCCCCCGTTCAGCCCGACCGCTGCGCCTT
ATCCGGTAACTATCGTCTTGAGTCCAACCCGGTAAGACACGACTTATCGCCACTGGCAGCAGCCACTGGT
AACAGGATTAGCAGAGCGAGGTATGTAGGCGGTGCTACAGAGTTCTTGAAGTGGTGGCCTAACTACGGCT
ACACTAGAAGAACAGTATTTGGTATCTGCGCTCTGCTGAAGCCAGTTACCTTCGGAAAAAGAGTTGGTAG
CTCTTGATCCGGCAAACAAACCACCGCTGGTAGCGGTGGTTTTTTTGTTTGCAAGCAGCAGATTACGCGC
AGAAAAAAAGGATCTCAAGAAGATCCTTTGATCTTTTCTACGGGGTCTGACGCTCAGTGGAACGAAAACT
CACGTTAAGGGATTTTGGTCATGAGATTATCAAAAAGGATCTTCACCTAGATCCTTTTAAATTAAAAATG
AAGTTTTAAATCAATCTAAAGTATATATGAGTAAACTTGGTCTGACAGTTACCAATGCTTAATCAGTGAG
GCACCTATCTCAGCGATCTGTCTATTTCGTTCATCCATAGTTGCCTGACTCCCCGTCGTGTAGATAACTA
CGATACGGGAGGGCTTACCATCTGGCCCCAGTGCTGCAATGATACCGCGAGACCCACGCTCACCGGCTCC
AGATTTATCAGCAATAAACCAGCCAGCCGGAAGGGCCGAGCGCAGAAGTGGTCCTGCAACTTTATCCGCC
TCCATCCAGTCTATTAATTGTTGCCGGGAAGCTAGAGTAAGTAGTTCGCCAGTTAATAGTTTGCGCAACG
TTGTTGCCATTGCTACAGGCATCGTGGTGTCACGCTCGTCGTTTGGTATGGCTTCATTCAGCTCCGGTTC
CCAACGATCAAGGCGAGTTACATGATCCCCCATGTTGTGCAAAAAAGCGGTTAGCTCCTTCGGTCCTCCG
ATCGTTGTCAGAAGTAAGTTGGCCGCAGTGTTATCACTCATGGTTATGGCAGCACTGCATAATTCTCTTA
CTGTCATGCCATCCGTAAGATGCTTTTCTGTGACTGGTGAGTACTCAACCAAGTCATTCTGAGAATAGTG
TATGCGGCGACCGAGTTGCTCTTGCCCGGCGTCAATACGGGATAATACCGCGCCACATAGCAGAACTTTA
AAAGTGCTCATCATTGGAAAACGTTCTTCGGGGCGAAAACTCTCAAGGATCTTACCGCTGTTGAGATCCA
GTTCGATGTAACCCACTCGTGCACCCAACTGATCTTCAGCATCTTTTACTTTCACCAGCGTTTCTGGGTG
AGCAAAAACAGGAAGGCAAAATGCCGCAAAAAAGGGAATAAGGGCGACACGGAAATGTTGAATACTCATA
CTCTTCCTTTTTCAATATTATTGAAGCATTTATCAGGGTTATTGTCTCATGAGCGGATACATATTTGAAT
GTATTTAGAAAAATAAACAAATAGGGGTTCCGCGCACATTTCCCCGAAAAGTGCCACCTGACGTCGACGG
ATCGGGAGATCTCCCGATCCCCTATGGTGCACTCTCAGTACAATCTGCTCTGATGCCGCATAGTTAAGCC
AGTATCTGCTCCCTGCTTGTGTGTTGGAGGTCGCTGAGTAGTGCGCGAGCAAAATTTAAGCTACAACAAG
GCAAGGCTTGACCGACAATTGCATGAAGAATCTGCTTAGGGTTAGGCGTTTTGCGCTGCTTCGCGATGTA
CGGGCCAGATATACGCGTT
Features (pLannotate 1.2.2; 19 found; start..end, strand, type, name):
      1..380     +  enhancer       CMV enhancer: human cytomegalovirus immediate early enhancer
    381..584     +  promoter       CMV promoter: human cytomegalovirus (CMV) immediate early promoter
    580..613     +  LTR            5' LTR (truncated) (fragment): truncated 5' long terminal repeat (LTR) from HIV-1
    629..647     +  promoter       T7 promoter: promoter for bacteriophage T7 RNA polymerase
   2952..2970    -  promoter       SP6 promoter: promoter for bacteriophage SP6 RNA polymerase
   2996..3220    +  polyA_signal   bGH poly(A) signal: bovine growth hormone polyadenylation signal
   3224..3245    +  promoter       SV40 promoter (fragment): SV40 enhancer and early promoter
   3266..3694    +  rep_origin     f1 ori (sequence partly withheld): f1 bacteriophage origin of replication; arrow indicates direction of (+) strand synthesis
   3708..4037    +  promoter       SV40 promoter: SV40 enhancer and early promoter
   4050..4208    +  CDS            ble (fragment): BLE_KLEPN - Experimental evidence at protein level: Swiss-Prot protein existence level 1. Binding protein with a strong affinity to the bleomycin family of antibiotics. Binds to CL990; an antimitotic-antibiotic compound. From Klebsiella pneumoniae.
   4203..4324    +  polyA_signal   SV40 poly(A) signal: SV40 polyadenylation signal
   4397..4413    -  protein_bind   lac operator: The lac repressor binds to the lac operator to inhibit transcription in E. coli. This inhibition can be relieved by adding lactose or isopropyl-β-D-thiogalactopyranoside (IPTG). lac repressor encoded by lacI
   4421..4451    -  promoter       lac promoter: promoter for the E. coli lac operon
   4466..4487    -  protein_bind   CAP binding site: CAP binding activates transcription in the presence of cAMP. E. coli catabolite activator protein
   4500..4592    -  CDS            lacI (fragment): lac repressor; lacI; The lac repressor binds to the lac operator to inhibit transcription in E. coli. This inhibition can be relieved by adding lactose or isopropyl-β-D-thiogalactopyranoside (IPTG).
   4775..5363    -  rep_origin     ori: high-copy-number ColE1/pMB1/pBR322/pUC origin of replication
   5534..6394    -  CDS            AmpR: β-lactamase; bla; confers resistance to ampicillin, carbenicillin, and related antibiotics
   6395..6499    -  promoter       AmpR promoter: bla
   6558..6610    -  misc_feature   bom (fragment): basis of mobility region from pBR322
