[The description below was written by a language model from this plasmid's Addgene catalogue record and pLannotate feature annotations shown in this document.]
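Description:
pCMV-hAT-12_Crp is a 6,764 bp mammalian expression plasmid built on a pCMV backbone to produce the hAT-12_Crp transposase, a synthetic coding sequence for a member of the hAT superfamily of DNA transposons. It is propagated in E. coli as a high-copy plasmid through a ColE1/pUC-type origin and selected with ampicillin via the β-lactamase gene and its native promoter. An f1 phage origin is also present, along with small lac promoter/operator, lacI and bom remnants that are carry-overs from the backbone.

Expression is driven by the human cytomegalovirus immediate-early enhancer and promoter at the start of the sequence and is terminated by the bovine growth hormone polyadenylation signal. The transposase open reading frame itself was not recognised by the automated annotation. It presumably occupies the roughly 2.3 kb unannotated interval between the T7 promoter and the reverse-oriented SP6 promoter, which flank the cloning region and could serve for sequencing or in vitro transcription. The cloning sites are not recorded, and no epitope tags or reporters are annotated. Downstream, an SV40 early promoter is followed only by a short fragment matching a bleomycin-resistance protein and then the SV40 poly(A) signal. The plasmid therefore does not appear to carry an intact mammalian selection marker and is best suited to transient transfection.

The construct comes from a survey that tested many DNA transposons for activity in human cells to expand genome engineering tools. In that context it serves as the helper plasmid supplying transposase in trans, presumably alongside a separate donor carrying the matching transposon ends, which the record does not describe.
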