Addgene plasmid #217188: pCMV-hAT-12_Crp
Purpose: Mammalian expression vector for expression of hAT-12_Crp transposase (CMV promoter)
Depositing lab: Yong E Zhang. Depositing organization: Institute of Zoology, Chinese Academy of Sciences. Publication: Heterologous survey of 130 DNA transposons in human cells highlights their functional divergence and expands the genome engineering toolbox. Zhang T, Tan S, Tang N, Li Y, Zhang C, Sun J, Guo Y, Gao H, Cai Y, Sun W, Wang C, Fu L, Ma H, Wu Y, Hu X, Zhang X, Gee P, Yan W, Zhao Y, Chen Q, Guo B, Wang H, Zhang YE. Cell. 2024 Jul 11;187(14):3741-3760.e30. doi: 10.1016/j.cell.2024.05.007. Epub 2024 Jun 5. PubMed 38843831.
Backbone
  Vector backbone: pCMV
  Vector type: Mammalian Expression
Growth in bacteria
  Bacterial resistance: Ampicillin, 100 μg/mL
  Growth temperature: 37°C
  Growth strain: DH5alpha
  Copy number: High Copy
Gene/Insert
  Gene/Insert name: hAT-12_Crp transposase
  Species: Synthetic
  Cloning method: Restriction Enzyme; 5′ cloning site Unknown (unknown if destroyed); 3′ cloning site Unknown (unknown if destroyed)
Terms and licenses: Academic/Nonprofit Terms; Industry Terms: Not Available to Industry
How to cite: pCMV-hAT-12_Crp was a gift from Yong E Zhang (Addgene plasmid # 217188 ; http://n2t.net/addgene:217188 ; RRID:Addgene_217188)
